Addgene plasmid #101870: NA20 LN16
Purpose: Expresses HIV Env gene when transfected into 293-T cells for production of pseudovirus
Depositing lab: Paul Clapham. Depositing organization: University of Massachusetts, Worcester. Publication: Biological analysis of human immunodeficiency virus type 1 R5 envelopes amplified from brain and lymph node tissues of AIDS patients with neuropathology reveals two distinct tropism phenotypes and identifies envelopes in the brain that confer an enhanced tropism and fusigenicity for macrophages. Peters PJ, Bhattacharya J, Hibbitts S, Dittmar MT, Simmons G, Bell J, Simmonds P, Clapham PR. J Virol. 2004 Jul;78(13):6915-26. 10.1128/JVI.78.13.6915-6926.2004 PubMed 15194768.
Backbone
  Vector backbone: pSVIIIenv
  Backbone manufacturer: NIH Aids Reagent Program
  Total vector size (bp): 7989
Growth in bacteria
  Bacterial resistance: Ampicillin, 100 μg/mL
  Growth temperature: 37°C
  Growth strain: NEB Stable
  Copy number: High Copy
Gene/Insert
  Gene/Insert name: Env (alt name: HIV envelope glycoprotein)
  Insert size (bp): 2400
  GenBank ID: HM014325.1
  Entrez Gene: env (a.k.a. HIV1gp8)
  Cloning method: TOPO Cloning
  Sequencing primers: 5′ Env A; 3′ Env N
Resource information
  A portion of this plasmid was derived from a plasmid made by: Paul Peters, UMass Medical School, Worcester MA
Terms and licenses: Academic/Nonprofit Terms; Industry Terms: Not Available to Industry
How to cite: NA20 LN16 was a gift from Paul Clapham (Addgene plasmid # 101870 ; http://n2t.net/addgene:101870 ; RRID:Addgene_101870)
