[The description below was written by a language model from this plasmid's Addgene catalogue record.]
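Description:
NA20 LN16 is a mammalian expression plasmid built on the pSVIIIenv backbone that carries an HIV-1 envelope glycoprotein (env) gene. The recorded total size is about 8 kb, of which the env insert accounts for roughly 2.4 kb, and the record lists TOPO cloning as the cloning method. In bacteria the plasmid is maintained at high copy number and selected with ampicillin. No feature table is provided, so the replication origin, the promoter driving env, polyadenylation signals and any other regulatory elements are not stated in the record.

The payload is a patient-derived envelope. The associated study amplified R5 (CCR5-using) envelopes from brain and lymph node tissue of AIDS patients with neuropathology and compared their tropism, finding distinct phenotypes, with some brain-derived envelopes conferring enhanced macrophage tropism and fusigenicity. The clone name suggests a lymph node origin from a patient designated NA20, although the record does not spell this out. No epitope tags, reporters or mutations are recorded for the insert.

The stated use is transfection into 293T cells to express Env for the production of pseudovirus. In this kind of system, the envelope plasmid supplies the surface glycoprotein in trans to an env-deficient viral backbone provided separately, giving particles whose entry properties are dictated by the cloned envelope. Such pseudoviruses can be used to compare receptor and coreceptor use, cell tropism (for example macrophage infection) and fusion capacity among different primary HIV-1 envelopes.
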