>Addgene plasmid #101870 | NA20 LN16 | depositor partial sequence | sequence record 192820 | Env Glycoprotein sequence
GGTACCTGTGTGGAAAGAAGCAACAACCACTCTATTTTGTGCATCAGATGCTAAAGCATATGATACAGAG
GTGCATAATGTTTGGGCCACACATGCCTGTGTACCCACAGACCCCAACCCACAAGAAGTAGTATTGGTGA
ATGTGACAGAAGATTTTAACATGTGGAAAAATAACATGGTAGAACAGATGCATGAGGATATAATTAGTTT
ATGGGATCAAAGCCTAAAACCATGTGTAAAATTAACCCCACTCTGTGTTACTTTAAAATGCACTGATTGG
AAAAGGAATGCCACTGTTAATGCCACTGTTACCACCACTGCTACCCCTAGTAGTAACGGGAGAACGCTGG
AGGGAGGAGAAGTGAAAAATTGCTCTTTCAATATCACCACAAGCATAAGAGATAAGGTGAAGAAAGAATA
TGCACTTTTTTATAGAATTGATGTAGTACCAATAGAAAATGATAATACTAGATATAGATTGATAAATTGT
AATACCTCAGTCATTACACAGGCCTGTCCAAAGGTATCCTTTGAGCCAATTCCCATACATTATTGTGCCC
CGGCTGGTTTTGCGATTCTAAAGTGTAATGATAAGAAGTTCAGTGGAAAAGGATCATGTAAAAATGTCAG
CACAGTACAATGTACACATGGAATTAGGCCAGTAGTAACAACTCAATTGCTGTTAAATGGCAGTCTAGCA
GAAGAAGAGGTAGTAATTAAATCTGACAATTTCACGGACAATGCTAAAAGCATAATAGTACAGCTAAATG
AATCTGTAGAAATTAATTGTACAAGACCCAACAACAATACAAGAAAAAGTATACATATAGGACCAGGCAG
AGCATTTTATGCAACAGGAGAAATAACAGGAGATATAAGACAAGCACATTGTAACATTAGTAGAGCAAAA
TGGAATAAAACTTTAGAACAGATAGTTATAAAGTTAAGAGAACAATTTAGAGAACAATTTAAGAATAGAA
CAATAGAAACAATAGTCTTTAATCAATCCTCAGGAGGGGACCCAGAAATTGTAATGCACAGTTTTAATTG
TGGAGGGGAATTTTTCTACTGCAATTCAACACAACTGTTTAATAGTACTTGGAATGTTAAAGGTACTTGG
AATGGTACTGAAGAGTCAAATAACAATGAAGGAAATGACACAATCACACTCCAATGCAGAATAAAACAAA
TTATAAACATGTGGCAGGAAGTAGGGAAAGCAATGTATGCCCCGCCCATCAAAGGACAAATTAGATGTTC
ATCAAATATTACAGGGCTGATATTAACAAGAGATGGTGGTAATGAGAATACCACCACAGAGACCTTCAGA
CCTGGAGGAGGAAATATGAGGGACAATTGGAGAAGTGAATTATATAAATATAAAGTAGTAAAAATTGAAC
CATTAGGAGTAGCACCCACCAAGGCAAAGAGAAGAGTGGTGCAGAGAGAAAAAAGAGCAGTGGGAATAGG
AGCTTTGTTCCTTGGGTTCTTGGGAGCAGCAGGAAGCACTATGGGCGCAGCGTCACTGACGCTGACGGTA
CAGGCCAGACAATTATTGTCTGGTATAGTGCAACAGCAGAACAATTTGCTGAGGGCTATTGAGGCGCAAC
AGCATCTGTTGCAACTCACAGTCTGGGGCATCAAGCAGCTCCAGGCAAGAGTCCTGGCTGTAGAAAGATA
CCTACAGGATCAACAGCTCCTGGGGATTTGGGGTTGCTCTGGAAAACTCATCTGCACCACCACTGTGCCT
TGGAATACTAGTTGGAGTAATAGATCTCAGGAGGAGATTTGGGGTAATTTGACCTGGATGCAGTGGGAAA
AAGAAATTGATAATTACACAAGCTTAATATACACCTTAATTGAACAATCGCAAAACCAACAAGAAAAGAA
TGAACAAGAATTATTAGAATTAGATAAATGGGCAAATTTGTGGAATTGGTTTAGCATAACAAACTGGCTG
TGGTATATAAAAATATTCATAATGATAGTAGGAGGCTTGATAGGTTTAAGAATAGTTTTTGCTGTACTTT
CTATAGTGAATAGAGTTAGGCAGGGATACTCACCATTGTCGTTCCAGATCCGCCCCCCAGCTCCGAGGGG
ACCCGACAGGCCCGAAGGAATCGAAGAAGAAGGTGGAGAGAGAGACAGAGACAGATCCGGTCCATTAGTG
GATGGATTCTTAGCAATTATCTGGGTCGACCTGCGGAGCCTGTGCCTCTTCAGCTACCACCGCTTGAGAG
ACTTTCTCTTGATTGTAGCGAGGATTGTGGAACTTCTGGGACGCAGGGGGTGGGAACTCCTCAAATATTG
GTGGAATCTCCTACAGTATTGGATTCAGGAACTAAAGAATAGAGCTATTAGCTTGCTTAATGCCACCGCC
ACAACAGTAGCTGAGGGGACTGATAGGGTTATAGAAGTAGTACAAAGAGCTTATAGGGCTATTCTCCATA
TACCTACACGAATAAGACAGGGCTTGGAAAGGGCTTTGCTA
