>Addgene plasmid #101870 | NA20 LN16 | addgene partial sequence | sequence record 237173 | Addgene Partial NGS Result
CAGGTACCTTTAAGACCAATGACTTACAAGGCAGCTGTAGATCTTAGCCACTTTTTAAAAGAAAAGGGGG
GACTGGAAGGGCTAATTCACTCCCAAAGAAGACAAGATATCCTTGATCTGTGGATCTACCACACACAAGG
CTACTTCCCTGATTAGCAGAACTACACACCAGGGCCAGGGGTCAGATATCCACTGACCTTTGGATGGTGC
TACAAGCTAGTACCAGTTGAGCCAGATAAGGTAGAAGAGGCCAATAAAGGAGAGAACACCAGCTTGTTAC
ACCCTGTGAGCCTGCATGGGATGGATGACCCGGAGAGAGAAGTGTTAGAGTGGAGGTTTGACAGCCGCCT
AGCATTTCATCACGTGGCCCGAGAGCTGCATCCGGAGTACTTCAAGAACTGCTGATATCGAGCTTGCTAC
AAGGGACTTTCCGCTGGGGACTTTCCAGGGAGGCGTGGCCTGGGCGGGACTGGGGAGTGGCGAGCCCTCA
GATCCTGCATATAAGCAGCTGCTTTTTGCCTGTACTGGGTCTCTCTGGTTAGACCAGATCTGAGCCTGGG
AGCTCTCTGGCTAACTAGGGAACCCACTGCTTAAGCCTCAATAAAGCTTGCCTTGAGTGCTTCAAGTAGT
GTGTGCCCGTCTGTTGTGTGACTCTGGTAACTAGAGATCCCTCAGACCCTTTTAGTCAGTGTGGAAAATC
TCTAGCAGTAGTAGTTCATGTCATCTTATTATTCAGTATTTATAACTTGCAAAGAAATGAATATCAGAGA
GTGAGAGGCCTTGACATTATAATAGATTTAGCAGGAATTGAACTAGGAGTGGAGCACACAGGCAAAGCTG
CAGAAGTACTTGGAAGAAGCCACCAGAGATACTCACGATTCTGCACATACCTGGCTAATCCCAGATCCTA
AGGATTACATTAAGTTTACTAACATTTATATAATGATTTATAGTTTAAAGTATAAACTTATCTAATTTAC
TATTCTGACAGATATTAATTAATCCTCAAATATCATAAGAGATGATTACTATTATCCCCATTTAACACAA
GAGGAAACTGAGAGGGAAAGATGTTGAAGTAATTTTCCCACAATTACAGCATCCGTTAGTTACGACTCTA
TGATCTTCTGACACAAATTCCATTTACTCCTCACCCTATGACTCAGTCGAATATATCAAAGTTATGGACA
TTATGCTAAGTAACAAATTACCCTTTTATATAGTAAATACTGAGTAGATTGAGAGAAGAAATTGTTTGCA
AACCTGAATAGCTTCAAGAAGAAGAGAAGTGAGGATAAGAATAACAGTTGTCATTTAACAAGTTTTAACA
AGTAACTTGGTTAGAAAGGGATTCAAATGCATAAAGCAAGGGATAAATTTTTCTGGCAACAAGACTATAC
AATATAACCTTAAATATGACTTCAAATAATTGTTGGAACTTGATAAAACTAATTAAATATTATTGAAGAT
TATCAATATTATAAATGTAATTTACTTTTAAAAAGGGAACATAGAAATGTGTATCATTAGAGTAGAAAAC
AATCCTTATTATCACAATTTGTCAAAACAAGTTTGTTATTAACACAAGTAGAATACTGCATTCAATTAAG
TTGACTGCAGATTTTGTGTTTTGTTAAAATTAGAAAGAGATAACAACAATTTGAATTATTGAAAGTAACA
TGTAAATAGTTCTACATACGTTCTTTTGACATCTTGTTCAATCATTGATCGAAGTTCTTTATCTTGGAAG
AATTTGTTCCAAAGACTCTGAAATAAGGAAAACAATCTATTATATAGTCTCACACCTTTGTTTTACTTTT
AGTGATTTCAATTTAATAATGTAAATGGTTAAAATTTATTCTTCTCTGAGATCATTTCACATTGCAGATA
GAAAACCTGAGACTGGGGTAATTTTTATTAAAATCTAATTTAATCTCAGAAACACCTCTAGAATTCCGGC
TAGAGCGATGTCGAGGCATCTCAATTAGTCAGCAACCATAGTCCCGCCCCTAACTCCGCCCATCCCGCCC
CTAACTCCGCCCAGTTCCGCCCATTCTCCGCCCCATGGCTGACTAATTTTTTTTATTTATGCAGAGGCCG
AGGCCGCCTCGGCCTCTGAGCTATTCCAGAAGTAGTGAGGAGGCTTTTTTGGAGGCCTAGGCTTTTGCAA
AAAGCTTGGCGAGATTTTCAGGAGCTAAGGAAGCTAAAATGGAGAAAAAAATCACTGGATATACCACCGT
TGATATATCCCAATGGCATCGTAAAGAACATTTTGAGGCATTTCAGTCAGTTGCTCAATGTACCTATAAC
CAGACCGTTCAGCTGGATATTACGGCCTTTTTAAAGACCGTAAAGAAAAATAAGCACAAGTTTTATCCGG
CCTTTATTCACATTCTTGCCCGCCTGATGAATGCTCATCCGGAATTCTTGAAGACGAAAGGGCCTCGTGA
TACGCCTATTTTTATAGGTTAATGTCATGATAATAATGGTTTCTTAGACGTCAGGTGGCACTTTTCGGGG
AAATGTGCGCGGAACCCCTATTTGTTTATTTTTCTAAATACATTCAAATATGTATCCGCTCATGAGACAA
TAACCCTGATAAATGCTTCAATAATATTGAAAAAGGAAGAGTATGAGTATTCAACATTTCCGTGTCGCCC
TTATTCCCTTTTTTGCGGCATTTTGCCTTCCTGTTTTTGCTCACCCAGAAACGCTGGTGAAAGTAAAAGA
TGCTGAAGATCAGTTGGGTGCACGAGTGGGTTACATCGAACTGGATCTCAACAGCGGTAAGATCCTTGAG
AGTTTTCGCCCCGAAGAACGTTTTCCAATGATGAGCACTTTTAAAGTTCTGCTATGTGGCGCGGTATTAT
CCCGTGTTGACGCCGGGCAAGAGCAACTCGGTCGCCGCATACACTATTCTCAGAATGACTTGGTTGAGTA
CTCACCAGTCACAGAAAAGCATCTTACGGATGGCATGACAGTAAGAGAATTATGCAGTGCTGCCATAACC
ATGAGTGATAACACTGCGGCCAACTTACTTCTGACAACGATCGGAGGACCGAAGGAGCTAACCGCTTTTT
TGCACAACATGGGGGATCATGTAACTCGCCTTGATCGTTGGGAACCGGAGCTGAATGAAGCCATACCAAA
CGACGAGCGTGACACCACGATGCCTGCAGCAATGGCAACAACGTTGCGCAAACTATTAACTGGCGAACTA
CTTACTCTAGCTTCCCGGCAACAATTAATAGACTGGATGGAGGCGGATAAAGTTGCAGGACCACTTCTGC
GCTCGGCCCTTCCGGCTGGCTGGTTTATTGCTGATAAATCTGGAGCCGGTGAGCGTGGGTCTCGCGGTAT
CATTGCAGCACTGGGGCCAGATGGTAAGCCCTCCCGTATCGTAGTTATCTACACGACGGGGAGTCAGGCA
ACTATGGATGAACGAAATAGACAGATCGCTGAGATAGGTGCCTCACTGATTAAGCATTGGTAACTGTCAG
ACCAAGTTTACTCATATATACTTTAGATTGATTTAAAACTTCATTTTTAATTTAAAAGGATCTAGGTGAA
GATCCTTTTTGATAATCTCATGACCAAAATCCCTTAACGTGAGTTTTCGTTCCACTGAGCGTCAGACCCC
GTAGAAAAGATCAAAGGATCTTCTTGAGATCCTTTTTTTCTGCGCGTAATCTGCTGCTTGCAAACAAAAA
AACCACCGCTACCAGCGGTGGTTTGTTTGCCGGATCAAGAGCTACCAACTCTTTTTCCGAAGGTAACTGG
CTTCAGCAGAGCGCAGATACCAAATACTGTCCTTCTAGTGTAGCCGTAGTTAGGCCACCACTTCAAGAAC
TCTGTAGCACCGCCTACATACCTCGCTCTGCTAATCCTGTTACCAGTGGCTGCTGCCAGTGGCGATAAGT
CGTGTCTTACCGGGTTGGACTCAAGACGATAGTTACCGGATAAGGCGCAGCGGTCGGGCTGAACGGGGGG
TTCGTGCACACAGCCCAGCTTGGAGCGAACGACCTACACCGAACTGAGATACCTACAGCGTGAGCTATGA
GAAAGCGCCACGCTTCCCGAAGGGAGAAAGGCGGACAGGTATCCGGTAAGCGGCAGGGTCGGAACAGGAG
AGCGCACGAGGGAGCTTCCAGGGGGAAACGCCTGGTATCTTTATAGTCCTGTCGGGTTTCGCCACCTCTG
ACTTGAGCGTCGATTTTTGTGATGCTCGTCAGGGGGGCGGAGCCTATGGAAAAACGCCAGCAACGCGGCC
TTTTTACGGTTCCTGGCCTTTTGCTGGCCTTTTGCTCACATGTTCTTTCCTGCGTTATCCCCTGATTCTG
TGGATAACCGTATTACCGCCTTTGAGTGAGCTGATACCGCTCGCCGCAGCCGAACGACCGAGCGCAGCGA
GTCAGTGAGCGAGGAAGCGGAAGAGCGCCTGATGCGGTATTTTCTCCTTACGCATCTGTGCGGTATTTCA
CACCGCATATGGTGCACTCTCAGTACAATCTGCTCTGATGCCGCATAGTTAAGCCAGTATCCTCGAGGTC
ACGTGGCCCGAGAGCTGCATCCGGAGTACTTCAAGAACTGTTGACATCGAGCTTGTTACAAGGGACTTTC
CGCTGGGGACTTTCCAGGGAGGCGTGGCCTGGGCGGGACTGGGGAGTGGCGAGCCCTCAGATGCTGCATA
TAAGCAGCTGCTTTTTGCCTGTACTGGGTCTCTCTGGTTAGACCAGATCTGAGCCTGGGAGCTCTCTGGC
TAGCTAGGGAACCCACTGCTTAAGCCTCAATAAAGCTTGGGCTGCAGGTCGACCGTTGCTTTCATTGCCA
AGTTTGTTTCATAACAAAAGGCTTAGGCATCTCCTATGGCAGGAAGAAGCGGAGACAGCGACGAAGAGCT
CCTGAAAACAGTCAGACTCATCAAGTTTCTCTATCAAAGCAGTAAGTAGTATATGTAATGCACTCTTTAC
AAATATTAGCAATAGTAGCATTAGTAGTAGCAGCAATAATAGCAATAGTTGTGTGGTCCATAGTACTCAT
AGAATATAGGAAAATATTAAGACAAAGAAAAATAGACAGGTTAATTGATAGAATAACAGAAAGAGCAGAA
GACAGTGGCAATGAGAGTGATGGGGATCAGGAAGAATTATCAGCACTTGTGGAAATGGGGCACGATGCTC
CTTGGGATGTTAATGATCTGTAATGTTGCAGGAAATTTGTGGGTCACAGTCTATTATGGGGTGCCTGTGT
GGAAAGAAGCAACAACCACTCTATTTTGTGCATCAGATGCTAAAGCATATGATACAGAGGTGCATAATGT
TTGGGCCACACATGCCTGTGTACCCACAGACCCCAACCCACAAGAAGTAGTATTGGTGAATGTGACAGAA
GATTTTAACATGTGGAAAAATAACATGGTAGAACAGATGCATGAGGATATAATTAGTTTATGGGATCAAA
GCCTAAAACCATGTGTAAAATTAACCCCACTCTGTGTTACTTTAAAATGCACTGATTGGAAAAGGAATGC
CACTGTTAATGCCACTGTTACCACCACTGCTACCCCTAGTAGTAACGGGAGAACGCTGGAGGGAGGAGAA
GTGAAAAATTGCTCTTTCAATATCACCACAAGCATAAGAGATAAGGTGAAGAAAGAATATGCACTTTTTT
ATAGAATTGATGTAGTACCAATAGAAAATGATAATACTAGATATAGATTGATAAATTGTAATACCTCAGT
CATTACACAGGCCTGTCCAAAGGTATCCTTTGAGCCAATTCCCATACATTATTGTGCCCCGGCTGGTTTT
GCGATTCTAAAGTGTAATGATAAGAAGTTCAGTGGAAAAGGATCATGTAAAAATGTCAGCACAGTACAAT
GTACACATGGAATTAGGCCAGTAGTAACAACTCAATTGCTGTTAAATGGCAGTCTAGCAGAAGAAGAGGT
AGTAATTAAATCTGACAATTTCACGGACAATGCTAAAAGCATAATAGTACAGCTAAATGAATCTGTAGAA
ATTAATTGTACAAGACCCAACAACAATACAAGAAAAAGTATACATATAGGACCAGGCAGAGCATTTTATG
CAACAGGAGAAATAACAGGAGATATAAGACAAGCACATTGTAACATTAGTAGAGCAAAATGGAATAAAAC
TTTAGAACAGATAGTTATAAAGTTAAGAGAACAATTTAGAGAACAATTTAAGAATAGAACAATAGAAACA
ATAGTCTTTAATCAATCCTCAGGAGGGGACCCAGAAATTGTAATGCACAGTTTTAATTGTGGAGGGGAAT
TTTTCTACTGCAATTCAACACAACTGTTTAATAGTACTTGGAATGTTAAAGGTACTTGGAATGGTACTGA
AGAGTCAAATAACAATGAAGGAAATGACACAATCACACTCCAATGCAGAATAAAACAAATTATAAACATG
TGGCAGGAAGTAGGGAAAGCAATGTATGCCCCGCCCATCAAAGGACAAATTAGATGTTCATCAAATATTA
CAGGGCTGATATTAACAAGAGATGGTGGTAATGAGAATACCACCACAGAGACCTTCAGACCTGGAGGAGG
AAATATGAGGGACAATTGGAGAAGTGAATTATATAAATATAAAGTAGTAAAAATTGAACCATTAGGAGTA
GCACCCACCAAGGCAAAGAGAAGAGTGGTGCAGAGAGAAAAAAGAGCAGTGGGAATAGGAGCTTTGTTCC
TTGGGTTCTTGGGAGCAGCAGGAAGCACTATGGGCGCAGCGTCACTGACGCTGACGGTACAGGCCAGACA
ATTATTGTCTGGTATAGTGCAACAGCAGAACAATTTGCTGAGGGCTATTGAGGCGCAACAGCATCTGTTG
CAACTCACAGTCTGGGGCATCAAGCAGCTCCAGGCAAGAGTCCTGGCTGTAGAAAGATACCTACAGGATC
AACAGCTCCTGGGGATTTGGGGTTGCTCTGGAAAACTCATCTGCACCACCACTGTGCCTTGGAATACTAG
TTGGAGTAATAGATCTCAGGAGGAGATTTGGGGTAATTTGACCTGGATGCAGTGGGAAAAAGAAATTGAT
AATTACACAAGCTTAATATACACCTTAATTGAACAATCGCAAAACCAACAAGAAAAGAATGAACAAGAAT
TATTAGAATTAGATAAATGGGCAAATTTGTGGAATTGGTTTAGCATAACAAACTGGCTGTGGTATATAAA
AATATTCATAATGATAGTAGGAGGCTTGATAGGTTTAAGAATAGTTTTTGCTGTACTTTCTATAGTGAAT
AGAGTTAGGCAGGGATACTCACCATTGTCGTTCCAGATCCGCCCCCCAGCTCCGAGGGGACCCGACAGGC
CCGAAGGAATCGAAGAAGAAGGTGGAGAGAGAGACAGAGACAGATCCGGTCCATTAGTGGATGGATTCTT
AGCAATTATCTGGGTCGACCTGCGGAGCCTGTGCCTCTTCAGCTACCACCGCTTGAGAGACTTTCTCTTG
ATTGTAGCGAGGATTGTGGAACTTCTGGGACGCAGGGGGTGGGAACTCCTCAAATATTGGTGGAATCTCC
TACAGTATTGGATTCAGGAACTAAAGAATAGAGCTATTAGCTTGCTTAATGCCACCGCCACAACAGTAGC
TGAGGGGACTGATAGGGTTATAGAAGTAGTACAAAGAGCTTATAGGGCTATTCTCCATATACCTACACGA
ATAAGACAGGGCTTGGAAAGGGCTTTGC
